Addgene plasmid #229781: Bxb1-GA_CAG-TurboGFP
Purpose: Bxb1-GA donor plasmid for integrating a transcription unit for constitutive expression of nuclear-localised TurboGFP
Depositing lab: Richard Davis. Depositing organization: Leiden University Medical Center. Publication: STRAIGHT-IN Dual: a platform for dual, single-copy integrations of DNA payloads and gene circuits into human induced pluripotent stem cells. Blanch-Asensio A, Ploessl DS, Wang NB, Mummery CL, Galloway KE, Davis RP. bioRxiv [Preprint]. 2024 Oct 17:2024.10.17.616637. doi: 10.1101/2024.10.17.616637. PubMed 39464154.
Backbone
  Vector backbone: pBR322/pUC
  Backbone size w/o insert (bp): 4700
  Vector type: Mammalian Expression, Synthetic Biology
Growth in bacteria
  Bacterial resistance: Ampicillin, 100 μg/mL
  Growth temperature: 37°C
  Growth strain: NEB Stable
  Copy number: High Copy
Gene/Insert
  Gene/Insert name: TurboGFP
  Species: Synthetic
  Insert size (bp): 4300
  Promoter: CAG
  Tag / fusion protein: NLS (C terminal on insert)
  Cloning method: Gibson Cloning
Terms and licenses: Academic/Nonprofit Terms; Industry Terms: Not Available to Industry
Depositor comments: Please visit https://doi.org/10.1101/2024.10.17.616637 for bioRxiv preprint.
How to cite: Bxb1-GA_CAG-TurboGFP was a gift from Richard Davis (Addgene plasmid # 229781 ; http://n2t.net/addgene:229781 ; RRID:Addgene_229781)
