[The description below was written by a language model from this plasmid's Addgene catalogue record and pLannotate feature annotations shown in this document.]
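Description:
Bxb1-GA_CAG-TurboGFP is a mammalian expression and synthetic-biology donor plasmid built on a pBR322/pUC-type backbone. It is designed for Bxb1 serine-integrase-mediated insertion of a payload into a matching landing pad in human induced pluripotent stem cells, as part of a platform for single-copy integration of DNA payloads and gene circuits. It is maintained in E. coli at high copy through the ColE1/pUC origin and selected with ampicillin via the bla gene. An f1 origin and lac promoter/operator and lacZα remnants are also carried over from the parental cloning vector.

The payload is a constitutive transcription unit driven by the CAG promoter, annotated as the CMV enhancer, chicken β-actin promoter and chimeric β-actin/β-globin intron. It expresses TurboGFP, a rapidly maturing green fluorescent protein, fused at its C terminus to three tandem SV40 nuclear localisation signals and terminated by an SV40 polyadenylation signal. A short match to the destabilising region of d2EYFP lies just after the NLS repeats, which may indicate a degradation tag, although the catalogue entry does not mention one.

Upstream of the CAG unit, in the same orientation, lie an SV40 early promoter, an EF-1α promoter with no annotated coding sequence after it, and an FRT site. The EF-1α promoter could serve to activate a promoterless selection marker at the genomic target, and the FRT site could allow FLP-mediated removal of auxiliary sequences, but the record confirms neither role. The Bxb1 attachment site, presumably the GA central-dinucleotide variant given the name, is not annotated in either table. The two sequencing records differ slightly in length (7,758 and 7,737 nt) and are presented in opposite orientation, but they show the same architecture.
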