Features (pLannotate 1.2.2; 30 found; start..end, strand, type, name):
      2..94      +  CDS            lacI (fragment): lac repressor; lacI; The lac repressor binds to the lac operator to inhibit transcription in E. coli. This inhibition can be relieved by adding lactose or isopropyl-β-D-thiogalactopyranoside (IPTG).
    107..128     +  protein_bind   CAP binding site: CAP binding activates transcription in the presence of cAMP. E. coli catabolite activator protein
    143..173     +  promoter       lac promoter: promoter for the E. coli lac operon
    181..197     +  protein_bind   lac operator: The lac repressor binds to the lac operator to inhibit transcription in E. coli. This inhibition can be relieved by adding lactose or isopropyl-β-D-thiogalactopyranoside (IPTG). lac repressor encoded by lacI
    253..463     +  promoter       SV40 promoter: SV40 early promoter
    485..551     +  CDS            small t antigen (fragment): SV40 (simian virus 40) small t antigen
    558..1736    +  promoter       EF-1α promoter: strong constitutive promoter for human elongation factor EF-1α
   1808..1855    +  protein_bind   FRT: FLP-mediated recombination occurs in the 8-bp core sequence TCTAGAAA (Turan and Bode, 2011). FLP recombinase from the Saccharomyces cerevisiae 2μ plasmid
   1855..1879    -  CDS            NeoR/KanR (fragment): aminoglycoside phosphotransferase confers resistance to neomycin, kanamycin, and G418 (Geneticin®)
   1900..2203    +  enhancer       CMV enhancer: human cytomegalovirus immediate early enhancer
   2205..2477    +  promoter       chicken β-actin promoter: No description available
   2478..3494    +  intron         chimeric intron: chimera between introns from chicken β-actin and rabbit β-globin
   3492..3548    +  CDS            HBB (fragment): HBB_LEPEU - Experimental evidence at protein level: Swiss-Prot protein existence level 1. Involved in oxygen transport from the lung to the various peripheral tissues. From Lepus europaeus (European hare).
   3573..4268    +  CDS            TurboGFP: TurboGFP is a basic (constitutively fluorescent) green fluorescent protein published in 2006, derived from Pontellina plumata. It is reported to be a rapidly-maturing dimer with moderate acid sensitivity.
   4287..4307    +  CDS            SV40 NLS: nuclear localization signal of SV40 (simian virus 40) large T antigen
   4311..4331    +  CDS            SV40 NLS: nuclear localization signal of SV40 (simian virus 40) large T antigen
   4335..4355    +  CDS            SV40 NLS: nuclear localization signal of SV40 (simian virus 40) large T antigen
   4370..4493    +  CDS            d2EYFP (fragment): EYFP destabilized by residues 422-461 of mouse ornithine decarboxylase, giving an in vivo half-life of ~2 hours mammalian codon-optimized
   4521..4604    +  CDS            large T antigen (fragment): large T antigen from SV40 (simian virus 40)
   4627..4748    +  polyA_signal   SV40 poly(A) signal: SV40 polyadenylation signal
   4754..4775    +  CDS            PuroR (fragment): puromycin N-acetyltransferase; pac from Streptomyces; confers resistance to puromycin
   4834..4854    +  CDS            lacZα (fragment): LacZα fragment of β-galactosidase; lacZ fragment
   4862..5019    +  CDS            lacZα (fragment): LacZα fragment of β-galactosidase; lacZ fragment
   5025..5076    -  misc_feature   bom (fragment): basis of mobility region from pBR322
   5095..5550    +  rep_origin     f1 ori (sequence partly withheld): f1 bacteriophage origin of replication; arrow indicates direction of (+) strand synthesis
   5551..5600    -  misc_feature   bom (fragment): basis of mobility region from pBR322
   5702..5737    -  CDS            rop (fragment): Rop protein, which maintains plasmids at low copy number; rop
   5832..5936    +  promoter       AmpR promoter: bla
   5937..6797    +  CDS            AmpR: β-lactamase; bla; confers resistance to ampicillin, carbenicillin, and related antibiotics
   6968..7556    +  rep_origin     ori: high-copy-number ColE1/pMB1/pBR322/pUC origin of replication
>Addgene plasmid #229781 | Bxb1-GA_CAG-TurboGFP | addgene full sequence | sequence record 463590 | Addgene Long Read Sequencing Result
AGCGCCCAATACGCAAACCGCCTCTCCCCGCGCGTTGGCCGATTCATTAATGCAGCTGGCACGACAGGTT
TCCCGACTGGAAAGCGGGCAGTGAGCGCAACGCAATTAATGTGAGTTAGCTCACTCATTAGGCACCCCAG
GCTTTACACTTTATGCTTCCGGCTCGTATGTTGTGTGGAATTGTGAGCGGATAACAATTTCACACAGGAA
ACAGCTATGACCATGATTACGCCAAGCTTAATTCCCTCCCCAGCAGGCAGAAGTATGCAAAGCATGCATC
TCAATTAGTCAGCAACCATAGTCCCGCCCCTAACTCCGCCCATCCCGCCCCTAACTCCGCCCAGTTCCGC
CCATTCTCCGCCCCATGGCTGACTAATTTTTTTTATTTATGCAGAGGCCGAGGCCGCCTCGGCCTCTGAG
CTATTCCAGAAGTAGTGAGGAGGCTTTTTTGGAGGCCTAGGCTTTTGCAAAAAGCTTTGCAAAGATGGAT
AAAGTTTTAAACAGAGAGGAATCTTTGCAGCTAATGGACCTTCTAGGTCTTGAAAGGAGTGGGAATTGGC
TCCGGTGCCCGTCAGTGGGCAGAGCGCACATCGCCCACAGTCCCCGAGAAGTTGGGGGGAGGGGTCGGCA
ATTGAACCGGTGCCTAGAGAAGGTGGCGCGGGGTAAACTGGGAAAGTGATGTCGTGTACTGGCTCCGCCT
TTTTCCCGAGGGTGGGGGAGAACCGTATATAAGTGCAGTAGTCGCCGTGAACGTTCTTTTTCGCAACGGG
TTTGCCGCCAGAACACAGGTAAGTGCCGTGTGTGGTTCCCGCGGGCCTGGCCTCTTTACGGGTTATGGCC
CTTGCGTGCCTTGAATTACTTCCACCTGGCTGCAGTACGTGATTCTTGATCCCGAGCTTCGGGTTGGAAG
TGGGTGGGAGAGTTCGAGGCCTTGCGCTTAAGGAGCCCCTTCGCCTCGTGCTTGAGTTGAGGCCTGGCCT
GGGCGCTGGGGCCGCCGCGTGCGAATCTGGTGGCACCTTCGCGCCTGTCTCGCTGCTTTCGATAAGTCTC
TAGCCATTTAAAATTTTTGATGACCTGCTGCGACGCTTTTTTTCTGGCAAGATAGTCTTGTAAATGCGGG
CCAAGATCTGCACACTGGTATTTCGGTTTTTGGGGCCGCGGGCGGCGACGGGGCCCGTGCGTCCCAGCGC
ACATGTTCGGCGAGGCGGGGCCTGCGAGCGCGGCCACCGAGAATCGGACGGGGGTAGTCTCAAGCTGGCC
GGCCTGCTCTGGTGCCTGGCCTCGCGCCGCCGTGTATCGCCCCGCCCTGGGCGGCAAGGCTGGCCCGGTC
GGCACCAGTTGCGTGAGCGGAAAGATGGCCGCTTCCCGGCCCTGCTGCAGGGAGCTCAAAATGGAGGACG
CGGCGCTCGGGAGAGCGGGCGGGTGAGTCACCCACACAAAGGAAAAGGGCCTTTCCGTCCTCAGCCGTCG
CTTCATGTGACTCCACGGAGTACCGGGCGCCGTCCAGGCACCTCGATTAGTTCTCGAGCTTTTGGAGTAC
GTCGTCTTTAGGTTGGGGGGAGGGGTTTTATGCGATGGAGTTTCCCCACACTGAGTGGGTGGAGACTGAA
GTTAGGCCAGCTTGGCACTTGATGTAATTCTCCTTGGAATTTGCCCTTTTTGAGTTTGGATCTTGGTTCA
TTCTCAAGCCTCAGACAGTGGTTCAAAGTTTTTTTCTTCCATTTCAGGTGTCGTGAGGAATTCGCCACCA
TGGCCGGCTTGTCGACGACGGCGGACTCCGTCGTCAGGATCATCCGGATCCGGATCCGAAGTTCCTATTC
CGAAGTTCCTATTCTCTAGAAAGTATAGGAACTTCATGATATTCGGCAAGCAGGCATCGACTAGTTAATT
AAGTTTCCGCGTTACATAACTTACGGTAAATGGCCCGCCTGGCTGACCGCCCAACGACCCCCGCCCATTG
ACGTCAATAATGACGTATGTTCCCATAGTAACGCCAATAGGGACTTTCCATTGACGTCAATGGGTGGAGT
ATTTACGGTAAACTGCCCACTTGGCAGTACATCAAGTGTATCATATGCCAAGTACGCCCCCTATTGACGT
CAATGACGGTAAATGGCCCGCCTGGCATTATGCCCAGTACATGACCTTATGGGACTTTCCTACTTGGCAG
TACATCTACGTATTAGTCATCGCTATTACCATGGTCGAGGTGAGCCCCACGTTCTGCTTCACTCTCCCCA
TCTCCCCCCCCTCCCCACCCCCAATTTTGTATTTATTTATTTTTTAATTATTTTGTGCAGCGATGGGGGC
GGGGGGGGGGGCGCGCGCCAGGCGGGGCGGGGCGGGGCGAGGGGCGGGGCGGGGCGAGGCGGAGAGGTGC
GGCGGCAGCCAATCAGAGCGGCGCGCTCCGAAAGTTTCCTTTTATGGCGAGGCGGCGGCGGCGGCGGCCC
TATAAAAAGCGAAGCGCGCGGCGGGCGGGAGTCGCTGCGCGCTGCCTTCGCCCCGTGCCCCGCTCCGCCG
CCGCCTCGCGCCGCCCGCCCCGGCTCTGACTGACCGCGTTACTCCCACAGGTGAGCGGGCGGGACGGCCC
TTCTCCTCCGGGCTGTAATTAGCGCTTGGTTTAATGACGGCTTGTTTCTTTTCTGTGGCTGCGTGAAAGC
CTTGAGGGGCTCCGGGAGGGCCCTTTGTGCGGGGGGAGCGGCTCGGGGGGTGCGTGCGTGTGTGTGTGCG
TGGGGAGCGCCGCGTGCGGCTCCGCGCTGCCCGGCGGCTGTGAGCGCTGCGGGCGCGGCGCGGGGCTTTG
TGCGCTCCGCAGTGTGCGCGAGGGGAGCGCGGCCGGGGGCGGTGCCCCGCGGTGCGGGGGGGGCTGCGAG
GGGAACAAAGGCTGCGTGCGGGGTGTGTGCGTGGGGGGGTGAGCAGGGGGTGTGGGCGCGTCGGTCGGGC
TGCAACCCCCCCTGCACCCCCCTCCCCGAGTTGCTGAGCACGGCCCGGCTTCGGGTGCGGGGCTCCGTAC
GGGGCGTGGCGCGGGGCTCGCCGTGCCGGGCGGGGGGTGGCGGCAGGTGGGGGTGCCGGGCGGGGCGGGG
CCGCCTCGGGCCGGGGAGGGCTCGGGGGAGGGGCGCGGCGGCCCCCGGAGCGCCGGCGGCTGTCGAGGCG
CGGCGAGCCGCAGCCATTGCCTTTTATGGTAATCGTGCGAGAGGGCGCAGGGACTTCCTTTGTCCCAAAT
CTGTGCGGAGCCGAAATCTGGGAGGCGCCGCCGCACCCCCTCTAGCGGGCGCGGGGCGAAGCGGTGCGGC
GCCGGCAGGAAGGAAATGGGCGGGGAGGGCCTTCGTGCGTCGCCGCGCCGCCGTCCCCTTCTCCCTCTCC
AGCCTCGGGGCTGTCCGCGGGGGGACGGCTGCCTTCGGGGGGGACGGGGCAGGGCGGGGTTCGGCTTCTG
GCGTGTGACCGGCGGCTCTAGAGCCTCTGCTAACCATGTTCATGCCTTCTTCTTTTTCCTACAGCTCCTG
GGCAACGTGCTGGTTATTGTGCTGTCTCATCATTTTGGCAAAGAATTCCGATCGCGCCACCATCCTGGAC
CTATGGAGAGCGACGAGAGCGGCCTGCCCGCCATGGAGATCGAGTGCCGCATCACCGGCACCCTGAACGG
CGTGGAGTTCGAGCTGGTGGGCGGCGGAGAGGGCACCCCCGAGCAGGGCCGCATGACCAACAAGATGAAG
AGCACCAAAGGCGCCCTGACCTTCAGCCCCTACCTGCTGAGCCACGTGATGGGCTACGGCTTCTACCACT
TCGGCACCTACCCCAGCGGCTACGAGAACCCCTTCCTGCACGCCATCAACAACGGCGGCTACACCAACAC
CCGCATCGAGAAGTACGAGGACGGCGGCGTGCTGCACGTGAGCTTCAGCTACCGCTACGAGGCCGGCCGC
GTGATCGGCGACTTCAAGGTGATGGGCACCGGCTTCCCCGAGGACAGCGTGATCTTCACCGACAAGATCA
TCCGCAGCAACGCCACCGTGGAGCACCTGCACCCCATGGGCGATAACGATCTGGATGGCAGCTTCACCCG
CACCTTCAGCCTGCGCGACGGCGGCTACTACAGCTCCGTGGTGGACAGCCACATGCACTTCAAGAGCGCC
ATCCACCCCAGCATCCTGCAGAACGGGGGCCCCATGTTCGCCTTCCGCCGCGTGGAGGAGGATCACAGCA
ACACCGAGCTGGGCATCGTGGAGTACCAGCACGCCTTCAAGACCCCGGATGCAGATGCCGGTGAAGAACT
CAGATCTCGAGCTGATCCAAAAAAGAAGAGAAAGGTAGATCCAAAAAAGAAGAGAAAGGTAGATCCAAAA
AAGAAGAGAAAGGTAGGATCCACCGGATCTAGCCATGGCTTCCCGCCGGAGGTGGAGGAGCAGGATGATG
GCACGCTGCCCATGTCTTGTGCCCAGGAGAGCGGGATGGACCGTCACCCTGCAGCCTGTGCTTCTGCTAG
GATCAATGTGTAGTGTACAAGTAAAGCGGCCGCGACTCTAGATCATAATCAGCCATACCACATTTGTAGA
GGTTTTACTTGCTTTAAAAAACCTCCCACACCTCCCCCTGAACCTGAAACATAAAATGAATGCAATTGTT
GTTGTTAACTTGTTTATTGCAGCTTATAATGGTTACAAATAAAGCAATAGCATCACAAATTTCACAAATA
AAGCATTTTTTTCACTGCATTCTAGTTGTGGTTTGTCCAAACTCATCAATGTATCTTAAGGCGGCTGCAA
GAACTCTTCCTCACGGATCCGAAGTTCCTATTCCGAAGTTCCTATTCTTCAAATAGTATAGGAACTTCAG
CGCTCACTGGCCGTCGTTTTACAAAGGGCGAATTCACTGGCCGTCGTTTTACAACGTCGTGACTGGGAAA
ACCCTGGCGTTACCCAACTTAATCGCCTTGCAGCACATCCCCCTTTCGCCAGCTGGCGTAATAGCGAAGA
GGCCCGCACCGATCGCCCTTCCCAACAGTTGCGCAGCCTGAATGGCGAATGGCGCCTGATGCGGTATTTT
CTCCTTACGCATCTGTGCGGTATTTCACACCGCATA
[95 nt withheld, positions 5077-5171]
T
[46 nt withheld, positions 5173-5218]
C
[141 nt withheld, positions 5220-5360]
CCTTTGACGTTGGAGTCCACGTTCTTT
[37 nt withheld, positions 5388-5424]
ACTCTATCTCGGGCTATTCTTTTGATTTATAAGGGATTTTGCCGATTTCGGTCTATTGGTTAAAAAATGA
GCTGATTTAACAAAAATTTAACGCGAATTTTAACAAAATATTAACGTTTACAATTTTATGGTGCACTCTC
AGTACAATCTGCTCTGATGCCGCATAGTTAAGCCAGCCCCGACACCCGCCAACACCCGCTGACGCGCCCT
GACGGGCTTGTCTGCTCCCGGCATCCGCTTACAGACAAGCTGTGACCGTCTCCGGGAGCTGCATGTGTCA
GAGGTTTTCACCGTCATCACCGAAACGCGCGAGACGAAAGGGCCTCGTGATACGCCTATTTTTATAGGTT
AATGTCATGATAATAATGGTTTCTTAGACGTCAGGTGGCACTTTTCGGGGAAATGTGCGCGGAACCCCTA
TTTGTTTATTTTTCTAAATACATTCAAATATGTATCCGCTCATGAGACAATAACCCTGATAAATGCTTCA
ATAATATTGAAAAAGGAAGAGTATGAGTATTCAACATTTCCGTGTCGCCCTTATTCCCTTTTTTGCGGCA
TTTTGCCTTCCTGTTTTTGCTCACCCAGAAACGCTGGTGAAAGTAAAAGATGCTGAAGATCAGTTGGGTG
CACGAGTGGGTTACATCGAACTGGATCTCAACAGCGGTAAGATCCTTGAGAGTTTTCGCCCCGAAGAACG
TTTTCCAATGATGAGCACTTTTAAAGTTCTGCTATGTGGCGCGGTATTATCCCGTATTGACGCCGGGCAA
GAGCAACTCGGTCGCCGCATACACTATTCTCAGAATGACTTGGTTGAGTACTCACCAGTCACAGAAAAGC
ATCTTACGGATGGCATGACAGTAAGAGAATTATGCAGTGCTGCCATAACCATGAGTGATAACACTGCGGC
CAACTTACTTCTGACAACGATCGGAGGACCGAAGGAGCTAACCGCTTTTTTGCACAACATGGGGGATCAT
GTAACTCGCCTTGATCGTTGGGAACCGGAGCTGAATGAAGCCATACCAAACGACGAGCGTGACACCACGA
TGCCTGTAGCAATGGCAACAACGTTGCGCAAACTATTAACTGGCGAACTACTTACTCTAGCTTCCCGGCA
ACAATTAATAGACTGGATGGAGGCGGATAAAGTTGCAGGACCACTTCTGCGCTCGGCCCTTCCGGCTGGC
TGGTTTATTGCTGATAAATCTGGAGCCGGTGAGCGTGGGTCTCGCGGTATCATTGCAGCACTGGGGCCAG
ATGGTAAGCCCTCCCGTATCGTAGTTATCTACACGACGGGGAGTCAGGCAACTATGGATGAACGAAATAG
ACAGATCGCTGAGATAGGTGCCTCACTGATTAAGCATTGGTAACTGTCAGACCAAGTTTACTCATATATA
CTTTAGATTGATTTAAAACTTCATTTTTAATTTAAAAGGATCTAGGTGAAGATCCTTTTTGATAATCTCA
TGACCAAAATCCCTTAACGTGAGTTTTCGTTCCACTGAGCGTCAGACCCCGTAGAAAAGATCAAAGGATC
TTCTTGAGATCCTTTTTTTCTGCGCGTAATCTGCTGCTTGCAAACAAAAAAACCACCGCTACCAGCGGTG
GTTTGTTTGCCGGATCAAGAGCTACCAACTCTTTTTCCGAAGGTAACTGGCTTCAGCAGAGCGCAGATAC
CAAATACTGTTCTTCTAGTGTAGCCGTAGTTAGGCCACCACTTCAAGAACTCTGTAGCACCGCCTACATA
CCTCGCTCTGCTAATCCTGTTACCAGTGGCTGCTGCCAGTGGCGATAAGTCGTGTCTTACCGGGTTGGAC
TCAAGACGATAGTTACCGGATAAGGCGCAGCGGTCGGGCTGAACGGGGGGTTCGTGCACACAGCCCAGCT
TGGAGCGAACGACCTACACCGAACTGAGATACCTACAGCGTGAGCTATGAGAAAGCGCCACGCTTCCCGA
AGGGAGAAAGGCGGACAGGTATCCGGTAAGCGGCAGGGTCGGAACAGGAGAGCGCACGAGGGAGCTTCCA
GGGGGAAACGCCTGGTATCTTTATAGTCCTGTCGGGTTTCGCCACCTCTGACTTGAGCGTCGATTTTTGT
GATGCTCGTCAGGGGGGCGGAGCCTATGGAAAAACGCCAGCAACGCGGCCTTTTTACGGTTCCTGGCCTT
TTGCTGGCCTTTTGCTCACATGTTCTTTCCTGCGTTATCCCCTGATTCTGTGGATAACCGTATTACCGCC
TTTGAGTGAGCTGATACCGCTCGCCGCAGCCGAACGACCGAGCGCAGCGAGTCAGTGAGCGAGGAAGCGG
AAG
