Features (pLannotate 1.2.2; 32 found; start..end, strand, type, name):
    152..740     -  rep_origin     ori: high-copy-number ColE1/pMB1/pBR322/pUC origin of replication
    911..1771    -  CDS            AmpR: β-lactamase; bla; confers resistance to ampicillin, carbenicillin, and related antibiotics
   1772..1876    -  promoter       AmpR promoter: bla
   1971..2006    +  CDS            rop (fragment): Rop protein, which maintains plasmids at low copy number; rop
   2108..2157    +  misc_feature   bom (fragment): basis of mobility region from pBR322
   2158..2613    -  rep_origin     f1 ori (sequence partly withheld): f1 bacteriophage origin of replication; arrow indicates direction of (+) strand synthesis
   2632..2683    +  misc_feature   bom (fragment): basis of mobility region from pBR322
   2689..2846    -  CDS            lacZα (fragment): LacZα fragment of β-galactosidase; lacZ fragment
   2854..2874    -  CDS            lacZα (fragment): LacZα fragment of β-galactosidase; lacZ fragment
   2933..2954    -  CDS            PuroR (fragment): puromycin N-acetyltransferase; pac from Streptomyces; confers resistance to puromycin
   2960..3081    -  polyA_signal   SV40 poly(A) signal: SV40 polyadenylation signal
   3104..3187    -  CDS            large T antigen (fragment): large T antigen from SV40 (simian virus 40)
   3215..3338    -  CDS            d2EYFP (fragment): EYFP destabilized by residues 422-461 of mouse ornithine decarboxylase, giving an in vivo half-life of ~2 hours mammalian codon-optimized
   3353..3373    -  CDS            SV40 NLS: nuclear localization signal of SV40 (simian virus 40) large T antigen
   3377..3397    -  CDS            SV40 NLS: nuclear localization signal of SV40 (simian virus 40) large T antigen
   3401..3421    -  CDS            SV40 NLS: nuclear localization signal of SV40 (simian virus 40) large T antigen
   3440..4135    -  CDS            TurboGFP: TurboGFP is a basic (constitutively fluorescent) green fluorescent protein published in 2006, derived from Pontellina plumata. It is reported to be a rapidly-maturing dimer with moderate acid sensitivity.
   4160..4216    -  CDS            HBB (fragment): HBB_LEPEU - Experimental evidence at protein level: Swiss-Prot protein existence level 1. Involved in oxygen transport from the lung to the various peripheral tissues. From Lepus europaeus (European hare).
   4214..5230    -  intron         chimeric intron: chimera between introns from chicken β-actin and rabbit β-globin
   5231..5379    -  promoter       chicken β-actin promoter (fragment): contains a 21-bp deletion relative to the standard chicken β-actin promoter
   5409..5524    -  promoter       chicken β-actin promoter (fragment): contains a 21-bp deletion relative to the standard chicken β-actin promoter
   5526..5829    -  enhancer       CMV enhancer: human cytomegalovirus immediate early enhancer
   5850..5874    +  CDS            NeoR/KanR (fragment): aminoglycoside phosphotransferase confers resistance to neomycin, kanamycin, and G418 (Geneticin®)
   5874..5921    -  protein_bind   FRT: FLP-mediated recombination occurs in the 8-bp core sequence TCTAGAAA (Turan and Bode, 2011). FLP recombinase from the Saccharomyces cerevisiae 2μ plasmid
   5993..7171    -  promoter       EF-1α promoter: strong constitutive promoter for human elongation factor EF-1α
   7178..7244    -  CDS            small t antigen (fragment): SV40 (simian virus 40) small t antigen
   7266..7476    -  promoter       SV40 promoter: SV40 early promoter
   7532..7548    -  protein_bind   lac operator: The lac repressor binds to the lac operator to inhibit transcription in E. coli. This inhibition can be relieved by adding lactose or isopropyl-β-D-thiogalactopyranoside (IPTG). lac repressor encoded by lacI
   7556..7586    -  promoter       lac promoter: promoter for the E. coli lac operon
   7601..7622    -  protein_bind   CAP binding site: CAP binding activates transcription in the presence of cAMP. E. coli catabolite activator protein
   7635..7727    -  CDS            lacI (fragment): lac repressor; lacI; The lac repressor binds to the lac operator to inhibit transcription in E. coli. This inhibition can be relieved by adding lactose or isopropyl-β-D-thiogalactopyranoside (IPTG).
   7729..7756    -  rep_origin     RSF ori (fragment): Plasmids containing the RSF 1030 origin of replication can be propagated in E. coli cells that contain additional plasmids with compatible origins.
>Addgene plasmid #229781 | Bxb1-GA_CAG-TurboGFP | addgene full sequence | sequence record 463598 | Addgene NGS Result
GCTCGGTCGTTCGGCTGCGGCGAGCGGTATCAGCTCACTCAAAGGCGGTAATACGGTTATCCACAGAATC
AGGGGATAACGCAGGAAAGAACATGTGAGCAAAAGGCCAGCAAAAGGCCAGGAACCGTAAAAAGGCCGCG
TTGCTGGCGTTTTTCCATAGGCTCCGCCCCCCTGACGAGCATCACAAAAATCGACGCTCAAGTCAGAGGT
GGCGAAACCCGACAGGACTATAAAGATACCAGGCGTTTCCCCCTGGAAGCTCCCTCGTGCGCTCTCCTGT
TCCGACCCTGCCGCTTACCGGATACCTGTCCGCCTTTCTCCCTTCGGGAAGCGTGGCGCTTTCTCATAGC
TCACGCTGTAGGTATCTCAGTTCGGTGTAGGTCGTTCGCTCCAAGCTGGGCTGTGTGCACGAACCCCCCG
TTCAGCCCGACCGCTGCGCCTTATCCGGTAACTATCGTCTTGAGTCCAACCCGGTAAGACACGACTTATC
GCCACTGGCAGCAGCCACTGGTAACAGGATTAGCAGAGCGAGGTATGTAGGCGGTGCTACAGAGTTCTTG
AAGTGGTGGCCTAACTACGGCTACACTAGAAGAACAGTATTTGGTATCTGCGCTCTGCTGAAGCCAGTTA
CCTTCGGAAAAAGAGTTGGTAGCTCTTGATCCGGCAAACAAACCACCGCTGGTAGCGGTGGTTTTTTTGT
TTGCAAGCAGCAGATTACGCGCAGAAAAAAAGGATCTCAAGAAGATCCTTTGATCTTTTCTACGGGGTCT
GACGCTCAGTGGAACGAAAACTCACGTTAAGGGATTTTGGTCATGAGATTATCAAAAAGGATCTTCACCT
AGATCCTTTTAAATTAAAAATGAAGTTTTAAATCAATCTAAAGTATATATGAGTAAACTTGGTCTGACAG
TTACCAATGCTTAATCAGTGAGGCACCTATCTCAGCGATCTGTCTATTTCGTTCATCCATAGTTGCCTGA
CTCCCCGTCGTGTAGATAACTACGATACGGGAGGGCTTACCATCTGGCCCCAGTGCTGCAATGATACCGC
GAGACCCACGCTCACCGGCTCCAGATTTATCAGCAATAAACCAGCCAGCCGGAAGGGCCGAGCGCAGAAG
TGGTCCTGCAACTTTATCCGCCTCCATCCAGTCTATTAATTGTTGCCGGGAAGCTAGAGTAAGTAGTTCG
CCAGTTAATAGTTTGCGCAACGTTGTTGCCATTGCTACAGGCATCGTGGTGTCACGCTCGTCGTTTGGTA
TGGCTTCATTCAGCTCCGGTTCCCAACGATCAAGGCGAGTTACATGATCCCCCATGTTGTGCAAAAAAGC
GGTTAGCTCCTTCGGTCCTCCGATCGTTGTCAGAAGTAAGTTGGCCGCAGTGTTATCACTCATGGTTATG
GCAGCACTGCATAATTCTCTTACTGTCATGCCATCCGTAAGATGCTTTTCTGTGACTGGTGAGTACTCAA
CCAAGTCATTCTGAGAATAGTGTATGCGGCGACCGAGTTGCTCTTGCCCGGCGTCAATACGGGATAATAC
CGCGCCACATAGCAGAACTTTAAAAGTGCTCATCATTGGAAAACGTTCTTCGGGGCGAAAACTCTCAAGG
ATCTTACCGCTGTTGAGATCCAGTTCGATGTAACCCACTCGTGCACCCAACTGATCTTCAGCATCTTTTA
CTTTCACCAGCGTTTCTGGGTGAGCAAAAACAGGAAGGCAAAATGCCGCAAAAAAGGGAATAAGGGCGAC
ACGGAAATGTTGAATACTCATACTCTTCCTTTTTCAATATTATTGAAGCATTTATCAGGGTTATTGTCTC
ATGAGCGGATACATATTTGAATGTATTTAGAAAAATAAACAAATAGGGGTTCCGCGCACATTTCCCCGAA
AAGTGCCACCTGACGTCTAAGAAACCATTATTATCATGACATTAACCTATAAAAATAGGCGTATCACGAG
GCCCTTTCGTCTCGCGCGTTTCGGTGATGACGGTGAAAACCTCTGACACATGCAGCTCCCGGAGACGGTC
ACAGCTTGTCTGTAAGCGGATGCCGGGAGCAGACAAGCCCGTCAGGGCGCGTCAGCGGGTGTTGGCGGGT
GTCGGGGCTGGCTTAACTATGCGGCATCAGAGCAGATTGTACTGAGAGTGCACCATAAAATTGTAAACGT
TAATATTTTGTTAAAATTCGCGTTAAATTTTTGTTAAATCAGCTCATTTTTTAACCAATAGACCGAAATC
GGCAAAATCCCTTATAAATCAAAAGAATAGCCCGAGATAGAGT
[37 nt withheld, positions 2284-2320]
AAAGAACGTGGACTCCAACGTCAAAGG
[141 nt withheld, positions 2348-2488]
G
[46 nt withheld, positions 2490-2535]
A
[95 nt withheld, positions 2537-2631]
TATGCGGTGTGAAATACCGCACAGATGCGTAAGGAGAAAATACCGCATCAGGCGCCATTCGCCATTCAGG
CTGCGCAACTGTTGGGAAGGGCGATCGGTGCGGGCCTCTTCGCTATTACGCCAGCTGGCGAAAGGGGGAT
GTGCTGCAAGGCGATTAAGTTGGGTAACGCCAGGGTTTTCCCAGTCACGACGTTGTAAAACGACGGCCAG
TGAATTCGCCCTTTGTAAAACGACGGCCAGTGAGCGCTGAAGTTCCTATACTATTTGAAGAATAGGAACT
TCGGAATAGGAACTTCGGATCCGTGAGGAAGAGTTCTTGCAGCCGCCTTAAGATACATTGATGAGTTTGG
ACAAACCACAACTAGAATGCAGTGAAAAAAATGCTTTATTTGTGAAATTTGTGATGCTATTGCTTTATTT
GTAACCATTATAAGCTGCAATAAACAAGTTAACAACAACAATTGCATTCATTTTATGTTTCAGGTTCAGG
GGGAGGTGTGGGAGGTTTTTTAAAGCAAGTAAAACCTCTACAAATGTGGTATGGCTGATTATGATCTAGA
GTCGCGGCCGCTTTACTTGTACACTACACATTGATCCTAGCAGAAGCACAGGCTGCAGGGTGACGGTCCA
TCCCGCTCTCCTGGGCACAAGACATGGGCAGCGTGCCATCATCCTGCTCCTCCACCTCCGGCGGGAAGCC
ATGGCTAGATCCGGTGGATCCTACCTTTCTCTTCTTTTTTGGATCTACCTTTCTCTTCTTTTTTGGATCT
ACCTTTCTCTTCTTTTTTGGATCAGCTCGAGATCTGAGTTCTTCACCGGCATCTGCATCCGGGGTCTTGA
AGGCGTGCTGGTACTCCACGATGCCCAGCTCGGTGTTGCTGTGATCCTCCTCCACGCGGCGGAAGGCGAA
CATGGGGCCCCCGTTCTGCAGGATGCTGGGGTGGATGGCGCTCTTGAAGTGCATGTGGCTGTCCACCACG
GAGCTGTAGTAGCCGCCGTCGCGCAGGCTGAAGGTGCGGGTGAAGCTGCCATCCAGATCGTTATCGCCCA
TGGGGTGCAGGTGCTCCACGGTGGCGTTGCTGCGGATGATCTTGTCGGTGAAGATCACGCTGTCCTCGGG
GAAGCCGGTGCCCATCACCTTGAAGTCGCCGATCACGCGGCCGGCCTCGTAGCGGTAGCTGAAGCTCACG
TGCAGCACGCCGCCGTCCTCGTACTTCTCGATGCGGGTGTTGGTGTAGCCGCCGTTGTTGATGGCGTGCA
GGAAGGGGTTCTCGTAGCCGCTGGGGTAGGTGCCGAAGTGGTAGAAGCCGTAGCCCATCACGTGGCTCAG
CAGGTAGGGGCTGAAGGTCAGGGCGCCTTTGGTGCTCTTCATCTTGTTGGTCATGCGGCCCTGCTCGGGG
GTGCCCTCTCCGCCGCCCACCAGCTCGAACTCCACGCCGTTCAGGGTGCCGGTGATGCGGCACTCGATCT
CCATGGCGGGCAGGCCGCTCTCGTCGCTCTCCATAGGTCCAGGATGGTGGCGCGATCGGAATTCTTTGCC
AAAATGATGAGACAGCACAATAACCAGCACGTTGCCCAGGAGCTGTAGGAAAAAGAAGAAGGCATGAACA
TGGTTAGCAGAGGCTCTAGAGCCGCCGGTCACACGCCAGAAGCCGAACCCCGCCCTGCCCCGTCCCCCCC
GAAGGCAGCCGTCCCCCCGCGGACAGCCCCGAGGCTGGAGAGGGAGAAGGGGACGGCGGCGCGGCGACGC
ACGAAGGCCCTCCCCGCCCATTTCCTTCCTGCCGGCGCCGCACCGCTTCGCCCCGCGCCCGCTAGAGGGG
GTGCGGCGGCGCCTCCCAGATTTCGGCTCCGCACAGATTTGGGACAAAGGAAGTCCCTGCGCCCTCTCGC
ACGATTACCATAAAAGGCAATGGCTGCGGCTCGCCGCGCCTCGACAGCCGCCGGCGCTCCGGGGGCCGCC
GCGCCCCTCCCCCGAGCCCTCCCCGGCCCGAGGCGGCCCCGCCCCGCCCGGCACCCCCACCTGCCGCCAC
CCCCCGCCCGGCACGGCGAGCCCCGCGCCACGCCCCGTACGGAGCCCCGCACCCGAAGCCGGGCCGTGCT
CAGCAACTCGGGGAGGGGGGTGCAGGGGGGGTTGCAGCCCGACCGACGCGCCCACACCCCCTGCTCACCC
CCCCACGCACACACCCCGCACGCAGCCTTTGTTCCCCTCGCAGCCCCCCCCGCACCGCGGGGCACCGCCC
CCGGCCGCGCTCCCCTCGCGCACACTGCGGAGCGCACAAAGCCCCGCGCCGCGCCCGCAGCGCTCACAGC
CGCCGGGCAGCGCGGAGCCGCACGCGGCGCTCCCCACGCACACACACACGCACGCACCCCCCGAGCCGCT
CCCCCCGCACAAAGGGCCCTCCCGGAGCCCCTCAAGGCTTTCACGCAGCCACAGAAAAGAAACAAGCCGT
CATTAAACCAAGCGCTAATTACAGCCCGGAGGAGAAGGGCCGTCCCGCCCGCTCACCTGTGGGAGTAACG
CGGTCAGTCAGAGCCGGGGCGGGCGGCGCGAGGCGGCGGCGGAGCGGGGCACGGGGCGAAGGCAGCGCGC
AGCGACTCCCGCCCGCCGCGCGCTTCGCTTTTTATAGGGCCGCCGCCGCCGCCGCCTCGCCATAAAAGGA
AACTTTCGGAGCGCGCCGCTCTGATTGGCTGCCGCCGCACCTCTCCGCCTCGCCCCCCCCCCCCCCCCCC
CCCCCCCCCCCCCCCCCCTCCCCCCGCCCCGCCCCGCCTGGCGCGCGCCCCCCCCCCGCCCCCATCGCTG
CACAAAATAATTAAAAAATAAATAAATACAAAATTGGGGGTGGGGAGGGGGGGGAGATGGGGAGAGTGAA
GCAGAACGTGGGGCTCACCTCGACCATGGTAATAGCGATGACTAATACGTAGATGTACTGCCAAGTAGGA
AAGTCCCATAAGGTCATGTACTGGGCATAATGCCAGGCGGGCCATTTACCGTCATTGACGTCAATAGGGG
GCGTACTTGGCATATGATACACTTGATGTACTGCCAAGTGGGCAGTTTACCGTAAATACTCCACCCATTG
ACGTCAATGGAAAGTCCCTATTGGCGTTACTATGGGAACATACGTCATTATTGACGTCAATGGGCGGGGG
TCGTTGGGCGGTCAGCCAGGCGGGCCATTTACCGTAAGTTATGTAACGCGGAAACTTAATTAACTAGTCG
ATGCCTGCTTGCCGAATATCATGAAGTTCCTATACTTTCTAGAGAATAGGAACTTCGGAATAGGAACTTC
GGATCCGGATCCGGATGATCCTGACGACGGAGTCCGCCGTCGTCGACAAGCCGGCCATGGTGGCGAATTC
CTCACGACACCTGAAATGGAAGAAAAAAACTTTGAACCACTGTCTGAGGCTTGAGAATGAACCAAGATCC
AAACTCAAAAAGGGCAAATTCCAAGGAGAATTACATCAAGTGCCAAGCTGGCCTAACTTCAGTCTCCACC
CACTCAGTGTGGGGAAACTCCATCGCATAAAACCCCTCCCCCCAACCTAAAGACGACGTACTCCAAAAGC
TCGAGAACTAATCGAGGTGCCTGGACGGCGCCCGGTACTCCGTGGAGTCACATGAAGCGACGGCTGAGGA
CGGAAAGGCCCTTTTCCTTTGTGTGGGTGACTCACCCGCCCGCTCTCCCGAGCGCCGCGTCCTCCATTTT
GAGCTCCCTGCAGCAGGGCCGGGAAGCGGCCATCTTTCCGCTCACGCAACTGGTGCCGACCGGGCCAGCC
TTGCCGCCCAGGGCGGGGCGATACACGGCGGCGCGAGGCCAGGCACCAGAGCAGGCCGGCCAGCTTGAGA
CTACCCCCGTCCGATTCTCGGTGGCCGCGCTCGCAGGCCCCGCCTCGCCGAACATGTGCGCTGGGACGCA
CGGGCCCCGTCGCCGCCCGCGGCCCCAAAAACCGAAATACCAGTGTGCAGATCTTGGCCCGCATTTACAA
GACTATCTTGCCAGAAAAAAAGCGTCGCAGCAGGTCATCAAAAATTTTAAATGGCTAGAGACTTATCGAA
AGCAGCGAGACAGGCGCGAAGGTGCCACCAGATTCGCACGCGGCGGCCCCAGCGCCCAGGCCAGGCCTCA
ACTCAAGCACGAGGCGAAGGGGCTCCTTAAGCGCAAGGCCTCGAACTCTCCCACCCACTTCCAACCCGAA
GCTCGGGATCAAGAATCACGTACTGCAGCCAGGTGGAAGTAATTCAAGGCACGCAAGGGCCATAACCCGT
AAAGAGGCCAGGCCCGCGGGAACCACACACGGCACTTACCTGTGTTCTGGCGGCAAACCCGTTGCGAAAA
AGAACGTTCACGGCGACTACTGCACTTATATACGGTTCTCCCCCACCCTCGGGAAAAAGGCGGAGCCAGT
ACACGACATCACTTTCCCAGTTTACCCCGCGCCACCTTCTCTAGGCACCGGTTCAATTGCCGACCCCTCC
CCCCAACTTCTCGGGGACTGTGGGCGATGTGCGCTCTGCCCACTGACGGGCACCGGAGCCAATTCCCACT
CCTTTCAAGACCTAGAAGGTCCATTAGCTGCAAAGATTCCTCTCTGTTTAAAACTTTATCCATCTTTGCA
AAGCTTTTTGCAAAAGCCTAGGCCTCCAAAAAAGCCTCCTCACTACTTCTGGAATAGCTCAGAGGCCGAG
GCGGCCTCGGCCTCTGCATAAATAAAAAAAATTAGTCAGCCATGGGGCGGAGAATGGGCGGAACTGGGCG
GAGTTAGGGGCGGGATGGGCGGAGTTAGGGGCGGGACTATGGTTGCTGACTAATTGAGATGCATGCTTTG
CATACTTCTGCCTGCTGGGGAGGGAATTAAGCTTGGCGTAATCATGGTCATAGCTGTTTCCTGTGTGAAA
TTGTTATCCGCTCACAATTCCACACAACATACGAGCCGGAAGCATAAAGTGTAAAGCCTGGGGTGCCTAA
TGAGTGAGCTAACTCACATTAATTGCGTTGCGCTCACTGCCCGCTTTCCAGTCGGGAAACCTGTCGTGCC
AGCTGCATTAATGAATCGGCCAACGCGCGGGGAGAGGCGGTTTGCGTATTGGGCGCTCTTCCGCTTCCTC
GCTCACTGACTCGCTGC
